>Addgene plasmid #83911 | pET30-2-GPD1 | depositor full sequence | sequence record 160844 | NdeI 106..111 BamHI 1738..1743 T7 20..39 ColE1 origin 3233..3915 LacO 39..61 AmpR 2476..3135
GATCTCGATCCCGCGAAATTAATACGACTCACTATAGGGGAATTGTGAGCGGATAACAATTCCCCTCTAG
AAATAATTTTGTTTAAACTTTAAGAAGGAGATATACATATGAAACATCATCATCATCATCACCAGATGGC
TAGCAAGAAAGTCTGCATTGTAGGCTCCGGGAACTGGGGCTCAGCCATCGCCAAGATCGTGGGTGGCAAT
GCAGCCCAGCTGGCACAGTTTGACCCACGGGTGACCATGTGGGTATTTGAGGAAGACATTGGAGGCAAAA
AGCTGACTGAGATCATCAACACGCAGCATGAGAATGTCAAATACCTGCCAGGGCACAAGTTGCCCCCAAA
TGTGGTGGCTGTCCCAGATGTGGTCCAGGCTGCAGAGGATGCTGACATCCTGATCTTTGTGGTGCCCCAT
CAGTTCATCGGCAAGATCTGTGACCAGCTCAAGGGCCATCTGAAGGCAAACGCCACTGGCATATCTCTTA
TTAAGGGGGTAGACGAGGGCCCCAATGGGCTGAAGCTCATCTCGGAAGTGATTGGGGAGCGCCTCGGCAT
CCCCATGAGTGTGCTGATGGGGGCCAACATTGCCAGCGAGGTGGCTGATGAGAAGTTCTGTGAGACAACC
ATTGGCTGCAAGGACCCGGCCCAGGGACAACTCCTGAAAGAGCTGATGCAGACACCAAACTTCCGTATCA
CAGTGGTGCAAGAGGTGGACACAGTAGAGATCTGTGGAGCCTTAAAGAATGTAGTGGCCGTGGGGGCTGG
CTTCTGTGATGGCCTGGGCTTTGGCGACAACACCAAGGCGGCAGTGATCCGGCTGGGACTCATGGAGATG
ATAGCCTTCGCCAAGCTCTTCTGCAGTGGCCCTGTGTCCTCTGCCACCTTCTTGGAGAGCTGTGGTGTTG
CTGACCTGATCACTACCTGCTATGGAGGGCGGAACCGGAAAGTGGCTGAGGCCTTTGCGCGTACAGGAAA
GTCCATTGAGCAGCTGGAGAAAGAGTTGCTGAATGGGCAGAAACTGCAGGGGCCCGAGACAGCCCGGGAG
CTATACAGCATCCTCCAGCACAAGGGCCTGGTAGACAAGTTTCCCTTGTTCATGGCTGTGTACAAGGTGT
GCTACGAGGGCCAGCCAGTGGGTGAATTCATCCACTGCCTGCAGAATCATCCAGAACATATGTGAGGATC
CGGCTGCTAACAAAGCCCGAAAGGAAGCTGAGTTGGCTGCTGCCACCGCTGAGCAATAACTAGCATAACC
CCTTGGGGCCTCTAAACGGGTCTTGAGGGGTTTTTTGCTGAAAGGAGGAACTATATCCGGATATCCCGCA
AGAGGCCCGGCAGTACCGGCATAACCAAGCCTATGCCTACAGCATCCAGGGTGACGGTGCCGAGGATGAC
GATGAGCGCATTGTTAGATTTCATACACGGTGCCTGACTGCGTTAGCAATTTAACTGTGATAAACTACCG
CATTAAAGCTAGCTTATCGATGATAAGCTGTCAAACATGAGAATTAATTCTTGAAGACGAAAGGGCCTCG
TGATACGCCTATTTTTATAGGTTAATGTCATGATAATAATGGTTTCTTAGACGTCAGGTGGCACTTTTCG
GGGAAATGTGCGCGGAACCCCTATTTGTTTATTTTTCTAAATACATTCAAATATGTATCCGCTCATGAGA
CAATAACCCTGATAAATGCTTCAATAATATTGAAAAAGGAAGAGTATGAGTATTCAACATTTCCGTGTCG
CCCTTATTCCCTTTTTTGCGGCATTTTGCCTTCCTGTTTTTGCTCACCCAGAAACGCTGGTGAAAGTAAA
AGATGCTGAAGATCAGTTGGGTGCACGAGTGGGTTACATCGAACTGGATCTCAACAGCGGTAAGATCCTT
GAGAGTTTTCGCCCCGAAGAACGTTTTCCAATGATGAGCACTTTTAAAGTTCTGCTATGTGGCGCGGTAT
TATCCCGTGTTGACGCCGGGCAAGAGCAACTCGGTCGCCGCATACACTATTCTCAGAATGACTTGGTTGA
GTACTCACCAGTCACAGAAAAGCATCTTACGGATGGCATGACAGTAAGAGAATTATGCAGTGCTGCCATA
ACCATGAGTGATAACACTGCGGCCAACTTACTTCTGACAACGATCGGAGGACCGAAGGAGCTAACCGCTT
TTTTGCACAACATGGGGGATCATGTAACTCGCCTTGATCGTTGGGAACCGGAGCTGAATGAAGCCATACC
AAACGACGAGCGTGACACCACGATGCCTGCAGCAATGGCAACAACGTTGCGCAAACTATTAACTGGCGAA
CTACTTACTCTAGCTTCCCGGCAACAATTAATAGACTGGATGGAGGCGGATAAAGTTGCAGGACCACTTC
TGCGCTCGGCCCTTCCGGCTGGCTGGTTTATTGCTGATAAATCTGGAGCCGGTGAGCGTGGGTCTCGCGG
TATCATTGCAGCACTGGGGCCAGATGGTAAGCCCTCCCGTATCGTAGTTATCTACACGACGGGGAGTCAG
GCAACTATGGATGAACGAAATAGACAGATCGCTGAGATAGGTGCCTCACTGATTAAGCATTGGTAACTGT
CAGACCAAGTTTACTCATATATACTTTAGATTGATTTAAAACTTCATTTTTAATTTAAAAGGATCTAGGT
GAAGATCCTTTTTGATAATCTCATGACCAAAATCCCTTAACGTGAGTTTTCGTTCCACTGAGCGTCAGAC
CCCGTAGAAAAGATCAAAGGATCTTCTTGAGATCCTTTTTTTCTGCGCGTAATCTGCTGCTTGCAAACAA
AAAAACCACCGCTACCAGCGGTGGTTTGTTTGCCGGATCAAGAGCTACCAACTCTTTTTCCGAAGGTAAC
TGGCTTCAGCAGAGCGCAGATACCAAATACTGTCCTTCTAGTGTAGCCGTAGTTAGGCCACCACTTCAAG
AACTCTGTAGCACCGCCTACATACCTCGCTCTGCTAATCCTGTTACCAGTGGCTGCTGCCAGTGGCGATA
AGTCGTGTCTTACCGGGTTGGACTCAAGACGATAGTTACCGGATAAGGCGCAGCGGTCGGGCTGAACGGG
GGGTTCGTGCACACAGCCCAGCTTGGAGCGAACGACCTACACCGAACTGAGATACCTACAGCGTGAGCTA
TGAGAAAGCGCCACGCTTCCCGAAGGGAGAAAGGCGGACAGGTATCCGGTAAGCGGCAGGGTCGGAACAG
GAGAGCGCACGAGGGAGCTTCCAGGGGGAAACGCCTGGTATCTTTATAGTCCTGTCGGGTTTCGCCACCT
CTGACTTGAGCGTCGATTTTTGTGATGCTCGTCAGGGGGGCGGAGCCTATGGAAAAACGCCAGCAACGCG
GCCTTTTTACGGTTCCTGGCCTTTTGCTGGCCTTTTGCTCACATGTTCTTTCCTGCGTTATCCCCTGATT
CTGTGGATAACCGTATTACCGCCTTTGAGTGAGCTGATACCGCTCGCCGCAGCCGAACGACCGAGCGCAG
CGAGTCAGTGAGCGAGGAAGCGGAAGAGCGCCTGATGCGGTATTTTCTCCTTACGCATCTGTGCGGTATT
TCACACCGCAATGGTGCACTCTCAGTACAATCTGCTCTGATGCCGCATAGTTAAGCCAGTATACACTCCG
CTATCGCTACGTGACTGGGTCATGGCTGCGCCCCGACACCCGCCAACACCCGCTGACGCGCCCTGACGGG
CTTGTCTGCTCCCGGCATCCGCTTACAGACAAGCTGTGACCGTCTCCGGGAGCTGCATGTGTCAGAGGTT
TTCACCGTCATCACCGAAACGCGCGAGGCAGCTGCGGTAAAGCTCATCAGCGTGGTCGTGAAGCGATTCA
CAGATGTCTGCCTGTTCATCCGCGTCCAGCTCGTTGAGTTTCTCCAGAAGCGTTAATGTCTGGCTTCTGA
TAAAGCGGGCCATGTTAAGGGCGGTTTTTTCCTGTTTGGTCACTGATGCCTCCGTGTAAGGGGGATTTCT
GTTCATGGGGGTAATGATACCGATGAAACGAGAGAGGATGCTCACGATACGGGTTACTGATGATGAACAT
GCCCGGTTACTGGAACGTTGTGAGGGTAAACAACTGGCGGTATGGATGCGGCGGGACCAGAGAAAAATCA
CTCAGGGTCAATGCCAGCGCTTCGTTAATACAGATGTAGGTGTTCCACAGGGTAGCCAGCAGCATCCTGC
GATGCAGATCCGGAACATAATGGTGCAGGGCGCTGACTTCCGCGTTTCCAGACTTTACGAAACACGGAAA
CCGAAGACCATTCATGTTGTTGCTCAGGTCGCAGACGTTTTGCAGCAGCAGTCGCTTCACGTTCGCTCGC
GTATCGGTGATTCATTCTGCTAACCAGTAAGGCAACCCCGCCAGCCTAGCCGGGTCCTCAACGACAGGAG
CACGATCATGCGCACCCGTGGCCAGGACCCAACGCTGCCCGAGATGCGCCGCGTGCGGCTGCTGGAGATG
GCGGACGCGATGGATATGTTCTGCCAAGGGTTGGTTTGCGCATTCACAGTTCTCCGCAAGAATTGATTGG
CTCCAATTCTTGGAGTGGTGAATCCGTTAGCGAGGTGCCGCCGGCTTCCATTCAGGTCGAGGTGGCCCGG
CTCCATGCACCGCGACGCAACGCGGGGAGGCAGACAAGGTATAGGGCGGCGCCTACAATCCATGCCAACC
CGTTCCATGTGCTCGCCGAGGCGGCATAAATCGCCGTGACGATCAGCGGTCCAATGATCGAAGTTAGGCT
GGTAAGAGCCGCGAGCGATCCTTGAAGCTGTCCCTGATGGTCGTCATCTACCTGCCTGGACAGCATGGCC
TGCAACGCGGGCATCCCGATGCCGCCGGAAGCGAGAAGAATCATAATGGGGAAGGCCATCCAGCCTCGCG
TCGCGAACGCCAGCAAGACGTAGCCCAGCGCGTCGGCCGCCATGCCGGCGATAATGGCCTGCTTCTCGCC
GAAACGTTTGGTGGCGGGACCAGTGACGAAGGCTTGAGCGAGGGCGTGCAAGATTCCGAATACCGCAAGC
GACAGGCCGATCATCGTCGCGCTCCAGCGAAAGCGGTCCTCGCCGAAAATGACCCAGAGCGCTGCCGGCA
CCTGTCCTACGAGTTGCATGATAAAGAAGACAGTCATAAGTGCGGCGACGATAGTCATGCCCCGCGCCCA
CCGGAAGGAGCTGACTGGGTTGAAGGCTCTCAAGGGCATCGGTCGAGATCCCGGTGCCTAATGAGTGAGC
TAACTTACATTAATTGCGTTGCGCTCACTGCCCGCTTTCCAGTCGGGAAACCTGTCGTGCCAGCTGCATT
AATGAATCGGCCAACGCGCGGGGAGAGGCGGTTTGCGTATTGGGCGCCAGGGTGGTTTTTCTTTTCACCA
GTGAGACGGGCAACAGCTGATTGCCCTTCACCGCCTGGCCCTGAGAGAGTTGCAGCAAGCGGTCCACGCT
GGTTTGCCCCAGCAGGCGAAAATCCTGTTTGATGGTGGTTAACGGCGGGATATAACATGAGCTGTCTTCG
GTATCGTCGTATCCCACTACCGAGATATCCGCACCAACGCGCAGCCCGGACTCGGTAATGGCGCGCATTG
CGCCCAGCGCCATCTGATCGTTGGCAACCAGCATCGCAGTGGGAACGATGCCCTCATTCAGCATTTGCAT
GGTTTGTTGAAAACCGGACATGGCACTCCAGTCGCCTTCCCGTTCCGCTATCGGCTGAATTTGATTGCGA
GTGAGATATTTATGCCAGCCAGCCAGACGCAGACGCGCCGAGACAGAACTTAATGGGCCCGCTAACAGCG
CGATTTGCTGGTGACCCAATGCGACCAGATGCTCCACGCCCAGTCGCGTACCGTCTTCATGGGAGAAAAT
AATACTGTTGATGGGTGTCTGGTCAGAGACATCAAGAAATAACGCCGGAACATTAGTGCAGGCAGCTTCC
ACAGCAATGGCATCCTGGTCATCCAGCGGATAGTTAATGATCAGCCCACTGACGCGTTGCGCGAGAAGAT
TGTGCACCGCCGCTTTACAGGCTTCGACGCCGCTTCGTTCTACCATCGACACCACCACGCTGGCACCCAG
TTGATCGGCGCGAGATTTAATCGCCGCGACAATTTGCGACGGCGCGTGCAGGGCCAGACTGGAGGTGGCA
ACGCCAATCAGCAACGACTGTTTGCCCGCCAGTTGTTGTGCCACGCGGTTGGGAATGTAATTCAGCTCCG
CCATCGCCGCTTCCACTTTTTCCCGCGTTTTCGCAGAAACGTGGCTGGCCTGGTTCACCACGCGGGAAAC
GGTCTGATAAGAGACACCGGCATACTCTGCGACATCGTATAACGTTACTGGTTTCACATTCACCACCCTG
AATTGACTCTCTTCCGGGCGCTATCATGCCATACCGCGAAAGGTTTTGCGCCATTCGATGGTGTCCGGGA
TCTCGACGCTCTCCCTTATGCGACTCCTGCATTAGGAAGCAGCCCAGTAGTAGGTTGAGGCCGTTGAGCA
CCGCCGCCGCAAGGAATGGTGCATGCAAGGAGATGGCGCCCAACAGTCCCCCGGCCACGGGGCCTGCCAC
CATACCCACGCCGAAACAAGCGCTCATGAGCCCGAAGTGGCGAGCCCGATCTTCCCCATCGGTGATGTCG
GCGATATAGGCGCCAGCAACCGCACCTGTGGCGCCGGTGATGCCGGCCACGATGCGTCCGGCGTAGAGGA
TCGA
Features (pLannotate 1.2.2; 19 found; start..end, strand, type, name):
     20..38      +  promoter       T7 promoter: promoter for bacteriophage T7 RNA polymerase
     39..63      +  protein_bind   lac operator: The lac repressor binds to the lac operator to inhibit transcription in E. coli. This inhibition can be relieved by adding lactose or isopropyl-β-D-thiogalactopyranoside (IPTG). lac repressor encoded by lacI
    115..131     +  CDS            capTEV™ (fragment): composite tag for in vivo biotinylation, TEV protease cleavage, and 6xHis tagging
    136..1182    +  CDS            GPD1: GPDA_HUMAN - Experimental evidence at protein level: Swiss-Prot protein existence level 1. Has glycerol-3-phosphate dehydrogenase activity. From Homo sapiens (Human).
   1193..1242    +  CDS            SET1 (fragment): solubility-enhancement tag derived from T7 phage gene 10B
   1250..1297    +  terminator     T7 terminator: transcription terminator for bacteriophage T7 RNA polymerase
   1320..1424    -  CDS            TcR (fragment): tetracycline efflux protein; tet; confers resistance to tetracycline
   1481..1504    -  promoter       tet promoter (fragment): E. coli promoter for tetracycline efflux protein gene
   1621..1725    +  promoter       AmpR promoter: bla
   1726..2586    +  CDS            AmpR: β-lactamase; bla; confers resistance to ampicillin, carbenicillin, and related antibiotics
   2757..3345    +  rep_origin     ori: high-copy-number ColE1/pMB1/pBR322/pUC origin of replication
   3531..3670    -  misc_feature   bom: basis of mobility region from pBR322
   3772..3963    -  CDS            rop: Rop protein, which maintains plasmids at low copy number; rop
   3980..4360    +  CDS            YPB1_ECOLX: Protein predicted: Swiss-Prot protein existence level 4. From Escherichia coli.
   4602..5226    -  CDS            TcR (fragment): tetracycline efflux protein; tet; confers resistance to tetracycline
   5241..5262    -  protein_bind   CAP binding site: CAP binding activates transcription in the presence of cAMP. E. coli catabolite activator protein
   5275..6357    -  CDS            lacI: lac repressor; lacI; The lac repressor binds to the lac operator to inhibit transcription in E. coli. This inhibition can be relieved by adding lactose or isopropyl-β-D-thiogalactopyranoside (IPTG).
   6358..6435    -  promoter       lacI promoter: lacI
   6443..6722    -  CDS            TcR (fragment): tetracycline efflux protein; tet; confers resistance to tetracycline
