[The description below was written by a language model from this plasmid's Addgene catalogue record and pLannotate feature annotations shown in this document.]
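Description:
pET30-2-GPD1 is a bacterial expression plasmid for producing human glycerol-3-phosphate dehydrogenase 1 (GPD1) in E. coli. It is built on the pET30-2 backbone, a pBR322-derived T7 expression vector of about 6.7 kb in total. Replication relies on a ColE1/pMB1-type origin accompanied by the bom mobility region and the rop gene, which normally keeps copy number low, although the catalogue lists copy number as unknown. Selection is by ampicillin through a β-lactamase gene driven by its own promoter. Several scattered fragments of the tetracycline resistance gene and its promoter are annotated, but these appear to be non-functional remnants of the pBR322 ancestry rather than a usable marker.

The GPD1 coding sequence, roughly 1.1 kb and recorded as cloned between NdeI and BamHI sites, sits downstream of a T7 promoter immediately followed by a lac operator, and is terminated by the T7 terminator. A plasmid-borne lacI gene with its own promoter supplies lac repressor, so transcription is held off until IPTG is added in a host that provides T7 RNA polymerase. An N-terminal 6xHis tag precedes the insert; the short fragment the annotation software labels as part of a composite tag most likely corresponds to this histidine stretch. This tag allows metal-affinity purification. A small fragment resembling a T7 gene 10-derived tag is annotated after the GPD1 reading frame, and the record does not indicate that it is part of the expressed protein.

The stated purpose is overexpression, and the design suits preparation of recombinant His-tagged GPD1 for biochemical work. The associated publication concerns a PHGDH inhibitor, but the record does not state the specific role of GPD1 in that study.
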