Addgene plasmid #83911: pET30-2-GPD1
Purpose: stable overexpression
Depositing lab: David Sabatini. Depositing organization: Whitehead Institute for Biomedical Research. Publication: A PHGDH inhibitor reveals coordination of serine synthesis and one-carbon unit fate. Pacold ME, Brimacombe KR, Chan SH, Rohde JM, Lewis CA, Swier LJ, Possemato R, Chen WW, Sullivan LB, Fiske BP, Cho S, Freinkman E, Birsoy K, Abu-Remaileh M, Shaul YD, Liu CM, Zhou M, Koh MJ, Chung H, Davidson SM, Luengo A, Wang AQ, Xu X, Yasgar A, Liu L, Rai G, Westover KD, Vander Heiden MG, Shen M, Gray NS, Boxer MB, Sabatini DM. Nat Chem Biol. 2016 Jun;12(6):452-8. doi: 10.1038/nchembio.2070. Epub 2016 Apr 25. PubMed 27110680.
Backbone
  Vector backbone: pET30-2
  Backbone size w/o insert (bp): 5647
  Total vector size (bp): 6724
  Vector type: Bacterial Expression
Growth in bacteria
  Bacterial resistance: Ampicillin, 100 μg/mL
  Growth temperature: 37°C
  Growth strain: DH5alpha
  Copy number: Unknown
Gene/Insert
  Gene/Insert name: glycerol-3-phosphate dehydrogenase 1 (alt name: GPD1)
  Species: H. sapiens (human)
  Insert size (bp): 1077
  GenBank ID: NM_005276.3
  Entrez Gene: GPD1 (a.k.a. GPD-C, GPDH-C, HTGTI)
  Promoter: T7
  Tag / fusion protein: 6x His tags (N terminal on insert)
  Cloning method: Restriction Enzyme; 5′ cloning site NdeI (unknown if destroyed); 3′ cloning site BamHI (unknown if destroyed)
  Sequencing primers: 5′ T7 Promoter; 3′ T7 Terminator
Terms and licenses: Academic/Nonprofit Terms; Industry Terms: Not Available to Industry
How to cite: pET30-2-GPD1 was a gift from David Sabatini (Addgene plasmid # 83911 ; http://n2t.net/addgene:83911 ; RRID:Addgene_83911)
