>Addgene plasmid #83911 | pET30-2-GPD1 | addgene partial sequence | sequence record 163411 | T7 5'-TAATACGACTCACTATAGGG-3'
TCCCCTCTAGAAATAATTTTGTTTAAACTTTAAGAAGGAGATATACATATGAAACATCATCATCATCATC
ACCAGATGGCTAGCAAGAAAGTCTGCATTGTAGGCTCCGGGAACTGGGGCTCAGCCATCGCCAAGATCGT
GGGTGGCAATGCAGCCCAGCTGGCACAGTTTGACCCACGGGTGACCATGTGGGTATTTGAGGAAGACATT
GGAGGCAAAAAGCTGACTGAGATCATCAACACGCAGCATGAGAATGTCAAATACCTGCCAGGGCACAAGT
TGCCCCCAAATGTGGTGGCTGTCCCAGATGTGGTCCAGGCTGCAGAGGATGCTGACATCCTGATCTTTGT
GGTGCCCCATCAGTTCATCGGCAAGATCTGTGACCAGCTCAAGGGCCATCTGAAGGCAAACGCCACTGGC
ATATCTCTTATTAAGGGGGTAGACGAGGGCCCCAATGGGCTGAAGCTCATCTCGGAAGTGATTGGGGAGC
GCCTCGGCATCCCCATGAGTGTGCTGATGGGGGCCAACATTGCCAGCGAGGTGGCTGATGAGAAGTTCTG
TGAGACAACCATTGGCTGCAAGGACCCGGCCCAGGGACAACTCCTGAAAGAGCTGATGCAGACACCAAAC
TTCCGTATCACAGTGGTGCAAGAGGTGGACACAGTAGAGATCTGTGGAGCCTTAAAGAATGTAGTGGCCG
TGGGGGCTGGCTTCTGTGATGGCCTGGGCTTTGGCGACAACACCAAGGCGGCAGTGATCCGGCTGGGACT
CATGGAGATGATAGCCTTCGCCAAGCTCTTCTGCAGTGGCCCTGTGTCCTCTGCCACCTTCTTGGAGAGC
TGTGGTGTTGCTGACCTGATCACTACCTGCTATGGAGGGCGGAACCGGAAAGTGGCTGAGGCCTTTGCGC
GTACAGGAAAGTCCATTGAGCAGCTGGAGAAAGAGTTGCTGAATGGGCAGAAACTGCAGGGGCCCGAGAC
AGCCCGGGAGCTATACAGCATCCTCCAGCACAAGGGCCTGGT
