>Addgene plasmid #83911 | pET30-2-GPD1 | addgene partial sequence | sequence record 163413 | T7term 5'-GCTAGTTATTGCTCAGCGG-3'
CTTCCTTTCGGGCTTTGTTAGCAGCCGGATCCTCACATATGTTCTGGATGATTCTGCAGGCAGTGGATGA
ATTCACCCACTGGCTGGCCCTCGTAGCACACCTTGTACACAGCCATGAACAAGGGAAACTTGTCTACCAG
GCCCTTGTGCTGGAGGATGCTGTATAGCTCCCGGGCTGTCTCGGGCCCCTGCAGTTTCTGCCCATTCAGC
AACTCTTTCTCCAGCTGCTCAATGGACTTTCCTGTACGCGCAAAGGCCTCAGCCACTTTCCGGTTCCGCC
CTCCATAGCAGGTAGTGATCAGGTCAGCAACACCACAGCTCTCCAAGAAGGTGGCAGAGGACACAGGGCC
ACTGCAGAAGAGCTTGGCGAAGGCTATCATCTCCATGAGTCCCAGCCGGATCACTGCCGCCTTGGTGTTG
TCGCCAAAGCCCAGGCCATCACAGAAGCCAGCCCCCACGGCCACTACATTCTTTAAGGCTCCACAGATCT
CTACTGTGTCCACCTCTTGCACCACTGTGATACGGAAGTTTGGTGTCTGCATCAGCTCTTTCAGGAGTTG
TCCCTGGGCCGGGTCCTTGCAGCCAATGGTTGTCTCACAGAACTTCTCATCAGCCACCTCGCTGGCAATG
TTGGCCCCCATCAGCACACTCATGGGGATGCCGAGGCGCTCCCCAATCACTTCCGAGATGAGCTTCAGCC
CATTGGGGCCCTCGTCTACCCCCTTAATAAGAGATATGCCAGTGGCGTTTGCCTTCAGATGGCCCTTGAG
CTGGTCACAGATCTTGCCGATGAACTGATGGGGCACCACAAAGATCAGGATGTCAGCATCCTCTGCAGCC
TGGACCACATCTGGGACAGCCACCACATTTGGGGGCAACTTGTGCCCTGGCAGGTATTTGACATTCTCAT
GCTGCGTGTTGATGATCTCAGTCAGCTTTTTGCCTCCAATGTCTTCCTCAAATACCCACATGGTCACCCG
TGGGTCAAACTGTGCCAGCTGGGCTGCATTGCCACCCACGATCTTGGCGATGGCTGAGCCCCA
